>Addgene plasmid #47028 | pMX-Brn4 | depositor partial sequence | sequence record 67045 | insert + small region of flanking vector
TTCTCTAGGCGCCCCCATATGGCCATATGAGATCTTATATGGGGCACCCCCGCCCCTTGTAAACTTCCCT
GACCCTGACATGACAAGAGTTACTAACAGCCCCTCTCTCCAAGCTCACTTACAGGCTCTCTACTTAGTCC
AGCACGAAGTCTGGAGACCTCTGGCGGCAGCCTACCAAGAACAACTGGACCGACCGGTGGTACCTCACCC
TTACCGAGTCGGCGACACAGTGTGGGTCCGCCGACACCAGACTAAGAACCTAGAACCTCGCTGGAAAGGA
CCTTACACAGTCCTGCTGACCACCCCCACCGCCCTCAAAGTAGACGGCATCGCAGCTTGGATACACGCCG
CCCACGTGAAGGCTGCCGACCCCGGGGGTGGACCATCCTCTAGACTGCCGGATCTAGCTAGTTAATTAAG
GATCCACTAGTAACGGCCGCCAGTGTGCTGGAATTCGCCCTTATGGCCACAGCTGCCTCGAATCCCTACA
GCATTCTCAGTTCCAGCTCCCTTGTCCATGCGGACTCCGCGGGCATGCAGCAGGGAAGTCCTTTCCGCAA
TCCTCAGAAACTTCTCCAAAGTGACTACTTGCAGGGAGTTCCCAGCAATGGGCATCCCCTCGGGCATCAC
TGGGTGACCAGTCTTAGCGACGGGGGCCCGTGGTCCTCCACATTGGCCACCAGCCCCCTGGACCAGCAAG
ACGTGAAGCCGGGACGCGAAGATCTGCAACTGGGCGCAATCATCCATCACCGCTCGCCGCACGTAGCCCA
CCACTCGCCGCACACTAACCATCCGAACGCCTGGGGAGCGAGCCCTGCTCCANACTCGTCCATCACGTCC
AGCGGCCAACCCCTCAATGTGTACTCGCAGCCAGGCTTCACCGTGAGCGGTATGCTGGAGCACGGGGGAC
TCACTCCACCACCAGCTGCTGCCTCCACACAGAGCCTGCATCCAGTGCTCCGGGAGCCTCCAGACCATGG
TGAGCTGGGCTCGCACCACTGCCAGGACCACTCTGATGAAGAGACTCCAACCTCTGATGAGTTGGAACAG
TTCGCCAAACAATTCAAACAAAGAAGAATCAAGTTGGGCTTCACGCAAGCCGACGTGGGGCTGGCACTGG
GCACACTGTATGGCAACGTGTTCTCGCAGACTACCATCTGCAGGTTCGAGGCCTTACAACTGAGCTTCAA
GAACATGTGCAAGCTGAAACCGCTATTAAATAAGTGGCTGGAGGAGGCTGATTCATCCACAGGAAGCCCG
ACCAGCATTGACAAGATCGCTGCTCAAGGCCGCAAACGCAAGAAGCGAACCTCCATCGAGGTGAGTGTCA
AGGGCGTACTGGAAACACATTTCCTCAAGTGTCCCAAGCCTGCAGCGCAGGAGATCTCCTCGCTGGCAGA
CAGTCTCCAGTTGGAGAAAGAAGTGGTGCGTGTCTGGTTCTGTAATAGAAGACAAAAAGAAAAAAGAATG
ACTCCGCCAGGGGATCAGCAGCCACACGAGGTTTATTCGCACACGGTGAAAACAGACGCGTCCTGCCACG
ATCTCTGAAAGGGCGAATTCTGCAGATATCCATCACACTGGCGGCCG
