>Addgene plasmid #47028 | pMX-Brn4 | addgene partial sequence | sequence record 68272 | pBMN-5
CATCCTCTAGACTGCCGGATCTAGCTAGTTAATTAAGGATCCACTAGTAACGGCCGCCAGTGTGCTGGAA
TTCGCCCTTATGGCCACAGCTGCCTCGAATCCCTACAGCATTCTCAGTTCCAGCTCCCTTGTCCATGCGG
ACTCCGCGGGCATGCAGCAGGGAAGTCCTTTCCGCAATCCTCAGAAACTTCTCCAAAGTGACTACTTGCA
GGGAGTTCCCAGCAATGGGCATCCCCTCGGGCATCACTGGGTGACCAGTCTTAGCGACGGGGGCCCGTGG
TCCTCCACATTGGCCACCAGCCCCCTGGACCAGCAAGACGTGAAGCCGGGACGCGAAGATCTGCAACTGG
GCGCAATCATCCATCACCGCTCGCCGCACGTAGCCCACCACTCGCCGCACACTAACCATCCGAACGCCTG
GGGAGCGAGCCCTGCTCCAAACTCGTCCATCACGTCCAGCGGCCAACCCCTCAATGTGTACTCGCAGCCA
GGCTTCACCGTGAGCGGTATGCTGGAGCACGGGGGACTCACTCCACCACCAGCTGCTGCCTCCACACAGA
GCCTGCATCCAGTGCTCCGGGAGCCTCCAGACCATGGTGAGCTGGGCTCGCACCACTGCCAGGACCACTC
TGATGAAGAGACTCCAACCTCTGATGAGTTGGAACAGTTCGCCAAACAATTCAAACAAAGAAGAATCAAG
TTGGGCTTCACGCAAGCCGACGTGGGGCTGGCACTGGGCACACTGTATGGCAACGTGTTCTCGCAGACTA
CCATCTGCAGGTTCGAGGCCTTACAACTGAGCTTCAAGAACATGTGCAAGCTGAAACCGCTATTAAATAA
GTGGCTGGAGGAAGCTGATTCATCCACAGGAAGCCCGAACCAGCATTGACAAGATCGCTGCTCAAGGCCG
CAAACGCAAGAAGCGAACCTCCATCGAGGTGAGTGTCAAGGGCGTACTGGAAACACATTTTCCTCA
