[The description below was written by a language model from this plasmid's Addgene catalogue record.]
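Description:
pMX-Brn4 is a retroviral mammalian expression plasmid built on the pMX backbone (about 5.9 kb without insert) that carries the mouse Brn4 coding sequence, also known as Pou3f4, a POU-domain transcription factor. The roughly 1.1 kb insert was placed between BamHI and XhoI sites, both of which remain intact, and it retains about 40 bp of TOPO cloning-vector sequence at its 5′ end as a carry-over from an intermediate subcloning step. In bacteria the plasmid is maintained at high copy number under ampicillin selection.

The record lists no feature table and does not name the promoter. pMX-family vectors are generally Moloney murine leukemia virus-derived, with the transgene sitting between the long terminal repeats downstream of the packaging signal, so that expression is normally driven from the 5′ LTR. The LTR-flanked genome is packaged into retroviral particles when the plasmid is introduced into a packaging cell line that supplies the viral structural and enzymatic proteins in trans. The resulting virus integrates the Brn4 cassette stably into dividing target cells. No epitope tag, reporter or mammalian selection marker is recorded for this construct.

The stated purpose is expression of mouse Brn4, and the associated publication concerns direct reprogramming of fibroblasts into neural stem cells using defined factors. The plasmid is therefore intended for retroviral delivery of Brn4, presumably alongside other factor-encoding vectors, in lineage conversion experiments. It is also suitable for general stable overexpression of Pou3f4 in mammalian cells.
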