Addgene plasmid #47028: pMX-Brn4
Purpose: Expresses mouse Brn4
Depositing lab: Hans Schöler. Publication: Direct reprogramming of fibroblasts into neural stem cells by defined factors. Han DW, Tapia N, Hermann A, Hemmer K, Hoing S, Arauzo-Bravo MJ, Zaehres H, Wu G, Frank S, Moritz S, Greber B, Yang JH, Lee HT, Schwamborn JC, Storch A, Scholer HR. Cell Stem Cell. 2012 Apr 6;10(4):465-72. doi: 10.1016/j.stem.2012.02.021. Epub 2012 Mar 22. PubMed 22445517.
Backbone
  Vector backbone: pMX
  Backbone size w/o insert (bp): 5871
  Vector type: Mammalian Expression, Retroviral
Growth in bacteria
  Bacterial resistance: Ampicillin, 100 μg/mL
  Growth temperature: 37°C
  Growth strain: Top10
  Copy number: High Copy
Gene/Insert
  Gene/Insert name: Brn4 (alt name: Pou3f4)
  Species: M. musculus (mouse)
  Insert size (bp): 1085
  Mutation: The insert includes 40 bp of the TOPO vector in the 5 end
  GenBank ID: NM_008901
  Entrez Gene: Pou3f4 (a.k.a. Brn-4, Brn4, OTF-9, Otf9, Slf, oct-9)
  Cloning method: Restriction Enzyme; 5′ cloning site BamHI (not destroyed); 3′ cloning site XhoI (not destroyed)
  Sequencing primers: 5′ CCCTTGAACCTCCTCGTTCGACC; 3′ TCCCCCCTTTTTCTGGAGAC
Terms and licenses: Academic/Nonprofit Terms; Industry Terms: Not Available to Industry
How to cite: pMX-Brn4 was a gift from Hans Schöler (Addgene plasmid # 47028 ; http://n2t.net/addgene:47028 ; RRID:Addgene_47028)
